>Addgene plasmid #186304 | PB_TRE_Z18-PDGFR_EF1a_eGFP | addgene full sequence | sequence record 365751 | Addgene NGS Result
CAAAAAAGGGAATAAGGGCGACACGGAAATGTTGAATACTCATACTCTTCCTTTTTCAATATTATTGAAG
CATTTATCAGGGTTATTGTCTCATGAGCGGATACATATTTGAATGTATTTAGAAAAATAAACAAATAGGG
GTTCCGCGCACATTTCCCCGAAAAGTGCCACCTAAATTGTAAGCGTTAATATTTTGTTAAAATTCGCGTT
AAATTTTTGTTAAATCAGCTCATTTTTTAACCAATAGGCCGAAATCGGCAAAATCCCTTATAAATCAAAA
GAATAGACCGAGATAGGGT
[37 nt withheld, positions 300-336]
AAAGAACGTGGACTCCAACGTCAAAGG
[49 nt withheld, positions 364-412]
T
[91 nt withheld, positions 414-504]
G
[124 nt withheld, positions 506-629]
CCCATTCGCCATTCAGGCTGCGCAACTGTTGGGAAGGGCGATCGGTGCGGGCCTCTTCGCTATTACGCCA
GCTGGCGAAAGGGGGATGTGCTGCAAGGCGATTAAGTTGGGTAACGCCAGGGTTTTCCCAGTCACGACGT
TGTAAAACGACGGCCAGTGAGCGCGCCTCGTTCATTCACGTTTTTGAACCCGTGGAGGACGGGCAGACTC
GCGGTGCAAATGTGTTTTACAGCGTGATGGAGCAGATGAAGATGCTCGACACGCTGCAGAACACGCAGCT
AGATTAACCCTAGAAAGATAATCATATTGTGACGTACGTTAAAGATAATCATGTGTAAAATTGACGCATG
TGTTTTATCGGTCTGTATATCGAGGTTTATTTATTAATTTGAATAGATATTAAGTTTTATTATATTTACA
CTTACATACTAATAATAAATTCAACAAACAATTTATTTATGTTTATTTATTTATTAAAAAAAACAAAAAC
TCAAAATTTCTTCTATAAAGTAACAAAACTTTTATGAGGGACAGCCCCCCCCCAAAGCCCCCAGGGATGT
AATTACGTCCCTCCCCCGCTAGGGGGCAGCAGCGAGCCGCCCGGGGCTCCGCTCCGGTCCGGCGCTCCCC
CCGCATCCCCGAGCCGGCAGCGTGCGGGGACAGCCCGGGCACGGGGAAGGTGGCACGGGATCGCTTTCCT
CTGAACGCTTCTCGCTGCTCTTTGAGCCTGCAGACACCTGGGGGGATACGGGGAAAAGGCCTCCACGGCC
ACTAGTCTTTCGTCTTCAAGAATTCCTCGAGTTTACTCCCTATCAGTGATAGAGAACGTATGAAGAGTTT
ACTCCCTATCAGTGATAGAGAACGTATGCAGACTTTACTCCCTATCAGTGATAGAGAACGTATAAGGAGT
TTACTCCCTATCAGTGATAGAGAACGTATGACCAGTTTACTCCCTATCAGTGATAGAGAACGTATCTACA
GTTTACTCCCTATCAGTGATAGAGAACGTATATCCAGTTTACTCCCTATCAGTGATAGAGAACGTATAAG
CTTTAGGCGTGTACGGTGGGCGCCTATAAAAGCAGAGCTCGTTTAGTGAACCGTCAGATCGCCTGGAGCA
ATTCCACAACACTTTTGTCTTATACCAACTTTCCGTACCACTTCCTACCCTCGTAAAGGTCTAGAGCTAG
CGAATTCGAAGCCACCAACTGGCAGGTGCGTATGTCGAGGTAGGCGTGTACGGTGGGAGGCCTATATAAG
CAGAGCTCGTTTAGTGAACCGTCAGATCGCCTGGAGAATTGGCTAGCATCAACAAGTTTGTACAAAAAAG
TTGGCATGGAGACAGACACACTCCTGCTATGGGTACTGCTGCTCTGGGTTCCAGGTTCCACTGGTGACTA
TCCATATGATGTTCCAGATTATGCTGGGGCCTCAATTGCTGCGACACTGGAGAACGACCTCGCTAGGCTT
GAGAATGAGAACGCCCGCCTTGAGAAGGACATAGCTAATTTGGAACGCGATTTGGCCAAACTGGAACGCG
AAGAGGCATATTTTCTGCAGGTCGACGAACAAAAACTCATCTCAGAAGAGGATCTGAATGCTGTGGGCCA
GGACACGCAGGAGGTCATCGTGGTGCCACACTCCTTGCCCTTTAAGGTGGTGGTGATCTCAGCCATCCTG
GCCCTGGTGGTGCTCACCATCATCTCCCTTATCATCCTCATCATGCTTTGGCAGAAGAAGCCACGTTAAC
CCAACTTTCTTGTACAAAGTGGTTGCAGGAAAGCCAATCCCAAACCCACTCCTAGGTCTCGACAGTACAG
CATAGACCGGTCCACCACCACCACCACCACTAAGGATCCGGGGTTGGGGTTGCGCCTTTTCCAAGCACCT
GCTACATAGCGGTACCCCTCGACTGTGCCTTCTAGTTGCCAGCCATCTGTTGTTTGCCCCTCCCCCGTGC
CTTCCTTGACCCTGGAAGGTGCCACTCCCACTGTCCTTTCCTAATAAAATGAGGAAATTGCATCGCATTG
TCTGAGTAGGTGTCATTCTATTCTGGGGGGTGGGGTGGGGCAGGACAGCAAGGGGGAGGATTGGGAAGAC
AATAGCAGGCATGCTGGGGATGCGGTGGGCTCTTCGAATTTAAATCGGATCCAGCTGAATCTAAGTGGAT
CTGCGATCGCTCCGGTGCCCGTCAGTGGGCAGAGCGCACATCGCCCACAGTCCCCGAGAAGTTGGGGGGA
GGGGTCGGCAATTGAACGGGTGCCTAGAGAAGGTGGCGCGGGGTAAACTGGGAAAGTGATGTCGTGTACT
GGCTCCGCCTTTTTCCCGAGGGTGGGGGAGAACCGTATATAAGTGCAGTAGTCGCCGTGAACGTTCTTTT
TCGCAACGGGTTTGCCGCCAGAACACAGCTGAAGCTTCGAGGGGCTCGCATCTCTCCTTCACGCGCCCGC
CGCCCTACCTGAGGCCGCCATCCACGCCGGTTGAGTCGCGTTCTGCCGCCTCCCGCCTGTGGTGCCTCCT
GAACTGCGTCCGCCGTCTAGGTAAGTTTAAAGCTCAGGTCGAGACCGGGCCTTTGTCCGGCGCTCCCTTG
GAGCCTACCTAGACTCAGCCGGCTCTCCACGCTTTGCCTGACCCTGCTTGCTCAACTCTACGTCTTTGTT
TCGTTTTCTGTTCTGCGCCGTTACAGATCTAAGCTGTGACCGGCGCCTACTCTAGAGCCGCCATGTCTAG
ACTGGACAAGAGCAAAGTCATAAACTCTGCTCTGGAATTACTCAATGGAGTCGGTATCGAAGGCCTGACG
ACAAGGAAACTCGCTCAAAAGCTGGGAGTTGAGCAGCCTACCCTGTACTGGCACGTGAAGAACAAGCGGG
CCCTGCTCGATGCCCTGCCAATCGAGATGCTGGACAGGCATCATACCCACTCCTGCCCCCTGGAAGGCGA
GTCATGGCAAGACTTTCTGCGGAACAACGCCAAGTCATACCGCTGTGCTCTCCTCTCACATCGCGACGGG
GCTAAAGTGCATCTCGGCACCCGCCCAACAGAGAAACAGTACGAAACCCTGGAAAATCAGCTCGCGTTCC
TGTGTCAGCAAGGCTTCTCCCTGGAGAACGCACTGTACGCTCTGTCCGCCGTGGGCCACTTTACACTGGG
CTGCGTATTGGAGGAACAGGAGCATCAAGTAGCAAAAGAGGAAAGAGAGACACCTACCACCGATTCTATG
CCCCCACTTCTGAAACAAGCAATTGAGCTGTTCGACCGGCAGGGAGCCGAACCTGCCTTCCTTTTCGGCC
TGGAACTAATCATATGTGGCCTGGAGAAACAGCTAAAGTGCGAAAGCGGCGGGCCGACCGACGCCCTTGA
CGATTTTGACTTAGACATGCTCCCAGCCGATGCCCTTGACGACTTTGACCTTGATATGCTGCCTGCTGAC
GCTCTTGACGATTTTGACCTTGACATGCTCCCCGGGGAGGGCAGAGGAAGTCTTCTAACATGCGGTGACG
TGGAGGAGAATCCCGGCCCTATGGTGAGCAAGGGCGAGGAGCTGTTCACCGGGGTGGTGCCCATCCTGGT
CGAGCTGGACGGCGACGTAAACGGCCACAAGTTCAGCGTGTCCGGCGAGGGCGAGGGCGATGCCACCTAC
GGCAAGCTGACCCTGAAGTTCATCTGCACCACCGGCAAGCTGCCCGTGCCCTGGCCCACCCTCGTGACCA
CCCTGACCTACGGCGTGCAGTGCTTCAGCCGCTACCCCGACCACATGAAGCAGCACGACTTCTTCAAGTC
CGCCATGCCCGAAGGCTACGTCCAGGAGCGCACCATCTTCTTCAAGGACGACGGCAACTACAAGACCCGC
GCCGAGGTGAAGTTCGAGGGCGACACCCTGGTGAACCGCATCGAGCTGAAGGGCATCGACTTCAAGGAGG
ACGGCAACATCCTGGGGCACAAGCTGGAGTACAACTACAACAGCCACAACGTCTATATCATGGCCGACAA
GCAGAAGAACGGCATCAAGGTGAACTTCAAGATCCGCCACAACATCGAGGACGGCAGCGTGCAGCTCGCC
GACCACTACCAGCAGAACACCCCCATCGGCGACGGCCCCGTGCTGCTGCCCGACAACCACTACCTGAGCA
CCCAGTCCGCCCTGAGCAAAGACCCCAACGAGAAGCGCGATCACATGGTCCTGCTGGAGTTCGTGACCGC
CGCCGGGATCACTCTCGGCATGGACGAGCTGTACAAGGAGGGCAGAGGAAGTCTTCTAACATGCGGTGAC
GTGGAGGAGAATCCCGGCCCTATGACCGAGTACAAGCCCACGGTGCGCCTCGCCACCCGCGACGACGTCC
CCAGGGCCGTACGCACCCTCGCCGCCGCGTTCGCCGACTACCCCGCCACGCGCCACACCGTCGATCCGGA
CCGCCACATCGAGCGGGTCACCGAGCTGCAAGAACTCTTCCTCACGCGCGTCGGGCTCGACATCGGCAAG
GTGTGGGTCGCGGACGACGGCGCCGCGGTGGCGGTCTGGACCACGCCGGAGAGCGTCGAAGCGGGGGCGG
TGTTCGCCGAGATCGGCCCGCGCATGGCCGAGTTGAGCGGTTCCCGGCTGGCCGCGCAGCAACAGATGGA
AGGCCTCCTGGCGCCGCACCGGCCCAAGGAGCCCGCGTGGTTCCTGGCCACCGTCGGCGTCTCGCCCGAC
CACCAGGGCAAGGGTCTGGGCAGCGCCGTCGTGCTCCCCGGAGTGGAGGCGGCCGAGCGCGCCGGGGTGC
CCGCCTTCCTGGAGACCTCCGCGCCCCGCAACCTCCCCTTCTACGAGCGGCTCGGCTTCACCGTCACCGC
CGACGTCGAGGTGCCCGAAGGACCGCGCACCTGGTGCATGACCCGCAAGCCCGGTGCCTGAAATCAACCT
CTGGATTACAAAATTTGTGGGTAAACTTGTTTATTGCAGCTTATAATGGTTACAAATAAAGCAATAGCAT
CACAAATTTCACAAATAAAGCATTTTTTTCACTGCATTCTAGTTGTGGTTTGTCCAAACTCATCAATGTA
TCTTATCATGTCTGGAATTGACTCAAATGATGTCAATTAGTCTATCAGAAGCTCATCTGGTCTCCCTTCC
GGGGGACAAGACATCCCTGTTTAATATTTAAACAGCAGTGTTCCCAAACTGGGTTCTTATATCCCTTGCT
CTGGTCAACCAGGTTGCAGGGTTTCCTGTCCTCACAGGAACGAAGTCCCTAAAGAAACAGTGGCAGCCAG
GTTTAGCCCCGGAATTGACTGGATTCCTTTTTTAGGGCCCATTGGTATGGCTTTTTCCCCGTATCCCCCC
AGGTGTCTGCAGGCTCAAAGAGCAGCGAGAAGCGTTCAGAGGAAAGCGATCCCGTGCCACCTTCCCCGTG
CCCGGGCTGTCCCCGCACGCTGCCGGCTCGGGGATGCGGGGGGAGCGCCGGACCGGAGCGGAGCCCCGGG
CGGCTCGCTGCTGCCCCCTAGCGGGGGAGGGACGTAATTACATCCCTGGGGGCTTTGGGGGGGGGCTGTC
CCTGATATCTATAACAAGAAAATATATATATAATAAGTTATCACGTAAGTAGAACATGAAATAACAATAT
AATTATCGTATGAGTTAAATCTTAAAAGTCACGTAAAAGATAATCATGCGTCATTTTGACTCACGCGGTC
GTTATAGTTCAAAATCAGTGACACTTACCGCATTGACAAGCACGCCTCACGGGAGCTCCAAGCGGCGACT
GAGATGTCCTAAATGCACAGCGACGGATTCGCGCTATTTAGAAAGAGAGAGCAATATTTCAAGAATGCAT
GCGTCAATTTTACGCAGACTATCTTTCTAGGGTTAATCTAGCTGCATCAGGATCATATCGTCGGGTCTTT
TTTCCGGCTCAGTCATCGCCCAAGCTGGCGCTATCTGGGCATCGGGGAGGAAGAAGCCCGTGCCTTTTCC
CGCGAGGTTGAAGCGGCATGGAAAGAGTTTGCCGAGGATGACTGCTGCTGCATTGACGTTGAGCGAAAAC
GCACGTTTACCATGATGATTCGGGAAGGTGTGGCCATGCACGCCTTTAACGGTGAACTGTTCGTTCAGGC
CACCTGGGATACCAGTTCGTCGCGGCTTTTCCGGACACAGTTCCGGATGGTCAGCCCGAAGCGCATCAGC
AACCCGAACAATACCGGCGACAGCCGGAACTGCCGTGCCGGTGTGCAGATTAATGACAGCGGTGCGGCGC
TGGGATATTACGTCAGCGAGGACGGGTATCCTGGCTGGATGCCGCAGAAATGGACATGGATACCCCGTGA
GTTACCCGGCGGGCGCGCTTGGCGTAATCATGGTCATAGCTGTTTCCTGTGTGAAATTGTTATCCGCTCA
CAATTCCACACAACATACGAGCCGGAAGCATAAAGTGTAAAGCCTGGGGTGCCTAATGAGTGAGCTAACT
CACATTAATTGCGTTGCGCTCACTGCCCGCTTTCCAGTCGGGAAACCTGTCGTGCCAGCTGCATTAATGA
ATCGGCCAACGCGCGGGGAGAGGCGGTTTGCGTATTGGGCGCTCTTCCGCTTCCTCGCTCACTGACTCGC
TGCGCTCGGTCGTTCGGCTGCGGCGAGCGGTATCAGCTCACTCAAAGGCGGTAATACGGTTATCCACAGA
ATCAGGGGATAACGCAGGAAAGAACATGTGAGCAAAAGGCCAGCAAAAGGCCAGGAACCGTAAAAAGGCC
GCGTTGCTGGCGTTTTTCCATAGGCTCCGCCCCCCTGACGAGCATCACAAAAATCGACGCTCAAGTCAGA
GGTGGCGAAACCCGACAGGACTATAAAGATACCAGGCGTTTCCCCCTGGAAGCTCCCTCGTGCGCTCTCC
TGTTCCGACCCTGCCGCTTACCGGATACCTGTCCGCCTTTCTCCCTTCGGGAAGCGTGGCGCTTTCTCAT
AGCTCACGCTGTAGGTATCTCAGTTCGGTGTAGGTCGTTCGCTCCAAGCTGGGCTGTGTGCACGAACCCC
CCGTTCAGCCCGACCGCTGCGCCTTATCCGGTAACTATCGTCTTGAGTCCAACCCGGTAAGACACGACTT
ATCGCCACTGGCAGCAGCCACTGGTAACAGGATTAGCAGAGCGAGGTATGTAGGCGGTGCTACAGAGTTC
TTGAAGTGGTGGCCTAACTACGGCTACACTAGAAGAACAGTATTTGGTATCTGCGCTCTGCTGAAGCCAG
TTACCTTCGGAAAAAGAGTTGGTAGCTCTTGATCCGGCAAACAAACCACCGCTGGTAGCGGTGGTTTTTT
TGTTTGCAAGCAGCAGATTACGCGCAGAAAAAAAGGATCTCAAGAAGATCCTTTGATCTTTTCTACGGGG
TCTGACGCTCAGTGGAACGAAAACTCACGTTAAGGGATTTTGGTCATGAGATTATCAAAAAGGATCTTCA
CCTAGATCCTTTTAAATTAAAAATGAAGTTTTAAATCAATCTAAAGTATATATGAGTAAACTTGGTCTGA
CAGTTACCAATGCTTAATCAGTGAGGCACCTATCTCAGCGATCTGTCTATTTCGTTCATCCATAGTTGCC
TGACTCCCCGTCGTGTAGATAACTACGATACGGGAGGGCTTACCATCTGGCCCCAGTGCTGCAATGATAC
CGCGAGACCCACGCTCACCGGCTCCAGATTTATCAGCAATAAACCAGCCAGCCGGAAGGGCCGAGCGCAG
AAGTGGTCCTGCAACTTTATCCGCCTCCATCCAGTCTATTAATTGTTGCCGGGAAGCTAGAGTAAGTAGT
TCGCCAGTTAATAGTTTGCGCAACGTTGTTGCCATTGCTACAGGCATCGTGGTGTCACGCTCGTCGTTTG
GTATGGCTTCATTCAGCTCCGGTTCCCAACGATCAAGGCGAGTTACATGATCCCCCATGTTGTGCAAAAA
AGCGGTTAGCTCCTTCGGTCCTCCGATCGTTGTCAGAAGTAAGTTGGCCGCAGTGTTATCACTCATGGTT
ATGGCAGCACTGCATAATTCTCTTACTGTCATGCCATCCGTAAGATGCTTTTCTGTGACTGGTGAGTACT
CAACCAAGTCATTCTGAGAATAGTGTATGCGGCGACCGAGTTGCTCTTGCCCGGCGTCAATACGGGATAA
TACCGCGCCACATAGCAGAACTTTAAAAGTGCTCATCATTGGAAAACGTTCTTCGGGGCGAAAACTCTCA
AGGATCTTACCGCTGTTGAGATCCAGTTCGATGTAACCCACTCGTGCACCCAACTGATCTTCAGCATCTT
TTACTTTCACCAGCGTTTCTGGGTGAGCAAAAACAGGAAGGCAAAATGCCG
Features (pLannotate 1.2.2; 30 found; start..end, strand, type, name):
     44..148     -  promoter       AmpR promoter: bla
    201..629     -  rep_origin     f1 ori (sequence partly withheld): f1 bacteriophage origin of replication; arrow indicates direction of (+) strand synthesis
    634..789     -  CDS            lacZα (fragment): LacZα fragment of β-galactosidase; lacZ fragment
    791..910     +  CDS            B (fragment): PORTL_LAMBD - Experimental evidence at protein level: Swiss-Prot protein existence level 1. Forms the portal vertex of the capsid (PubMed:6228056, PubMed:6232391). This portal plays critical roles in head assembly, genome packaging, neck/tail attachment, and genome ejection (Probable). The portal protein multimerizes as a single ring-shaped homododecamer arranged around a central channel (PubMed:6232391). Binds to the terminase subunits to form the packaging machine (PubMed:7799432). From Escherichia phage lambda (Bacteriophage lambda).
   1428..1806    +  promoter       TRE3G promoter: 3rd-generation Tet-responsive promoter that can be activated by binding of Tet-On® 3G
   1858..1896    +  promoter       minimal CMV promoter: human cytomegalovirus (CMV) immediate early promoter
   1942..1959    +  protein_bind   attB1 (fragment): mutant version of attB; core recombination site for the Gateway® BP reaction BP Clonase™
   1965..2027    +  sig_peptide    Igκ leader: leader sequence from mouse immunoglobulin κ light chain
   2027..2050    +  CDS            3xHA (fragment): three tandem HA epitope tags
   2229..2375    +  CDS            PDGFRβ TM domain: transmembrane domain from platelet derived growth factor receptor beta
   2378..2402    -  protein_bind   attB2: mutant version of attB; recombination site for the Gateway® BP reaction BP Clonase™
   2461..2479    +  CDS            9xHis (fragment): 9xHis affinity tag
   2489..2514    +  promoter       hPGK promoter (fragment): human phosphoglycerate kinase 1 promoter
   2542..2749    +  polyA_signal   bGH poly(A) signal: bovine growth hormone polyadenylation signal
   2826..3037    +  promoter       EF-1α core promoter: core promoter for human elongation factor EF-1α
   3050..3318    +  LTR            5' LTR (truncated): truncated 5' long terminal repeat (LTR) from human T-cell leukemia virus (HTLV) type 1
   3352..4049    +  CDS            rtTA3 (fragment): reverse tetracycline transactivator 3 activates expression from Tet-responsive promoters in the presence of doxycycline
   3979..4089    +  CDS            VP48: 3 tandem repeats of the minimal activation domain of herpes simplex virus VP16 (Cheng et al., 2013)
   4150..4866    +  CDS            EGFP: EGFP is a basic (constitutively fluorescent) green fluorescent protein published in 1996, derived from Aequorea victoria. It is reported to be a rapidly-maturing weak dimer with moderate acid sensitivity.
   4921..5520    +  CDS            PuroR: puromycin N-acetyltransferase; pac from Streptomyces alboniger; confers resistance to puromycin
   5521..5548    +  misc_feature   WPRE (fragment): woodchuck hepatitis virus posttranscriptional regulatory element
   5553..5674    +  polyA_signal   SV40 poly(A) signal: SV40 polyadenylation signal
   5692..5784    +  ncRNA          G-CSF SLDE: Accession: RF00183 - G-CSF factor stem-loop destabilising element (SLDE)
   6481..6948    +  CDS            B (fragment): PORTL_LAMBD - Experimental evidence at protein level: Swiss-Prot protein existence level 1. Forms the portal vertex of the capsid (PubMed:6228056, PubMed:6232391). This portal plays critical roles in head assembly, genome packaging, neck/tail attachment, and genome ejection (Probable). The portal protein multimerizes as a single ring-shaped homododecamer arranged around a central channel (PubMed:6232391). Binds to the terminase subunits to form the packaging machine (PubMed:7799432). From Escherichia phage lambda (Bacteriophage lambda).
   6986..7002    -  protein_bind   lac operator: The lac repressor binds to the lac operator to inhibit transcription in E. coli. This inhibition can be relieved by adding lactose or isopropyl-β-D-thiogalactopyranoside (IPTG). lac repressor encoded by lacI
   7010..7040    -  promoter       lac promoter: promoter for the E. coli lac operon
   7055..7076    -  protein_bind   CAP binding site: CAP binding activates transcription in the presence of cAMP. E. coli catabolite activator protein
   7089..7181    -  CDS            lacI (fragment): lac repressor; lacI; The lac repressor binds to the lac operator to inhibit transcription in E. coli. This inhibition can be relieved by adding lactose or isopropyl-β-D-thiogalactopyranoside (IPTG).
   7364..7952    -  rep_origin     ori: high-copy-number ColE1/pMB1/pBR322/pUC origin of replication
   8123..43      -  CDS            AmpR (across the origin): β-lactamase; bla; confers resistance to ampicillin, carbenicillin, and related antibiotics
