[The description below was written by a language model from this plasmid's Addgene catalogue record and pLannotate feature annotations shown in this document.]
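Description:
PB_TRE_Z18-PDGFR_EF1a_eGFP is an 8.9 kb mammalian expression plasmid built on a commercial PiggyBac (PB) transposon backbone. It is designed for making stable cell lines that display the synthetic Z18 helixCAM adhesion molecule on their surface under doxycycline control. In E. coli it is maintained as a high-copy plasmid through a ColE1/pUC-type origin with ampicillin resistance (bla). It also carries an f1 origin and remnants of a lacZα/lac promoter cloning region. The catalogue entry states that the cargo is flanked by PiggyBac sites for transposase-mediated genomic integration, but the automated feature table does not annotate the transposon terminal repeats themselves. The short "lambda portal protein B" hits on either side of the cargo are probably spurious matches.

The cargo contains two transcription units. In the first, a TRE3G Tet-responsive promoter with a minimal CMV core drives the 414 bp Z18-PDGFR insert, which sits between Gateway attB1 and attB2 sites and is terminated by a bGH polyadenylation signal. This open reading frame begins with an Igκ leader for secretion, followed by an HA epitope. It ends in the PDGFRβ transmembrane domain, which anchors the Z18 module on the outer face of the cell. A myc tag is also recorded in the catalogue fields, although it is not annotated. In the second unit, an EF-1α core promoter with an HTLV-1 LTR fragment constitutively expresses the reverse tetracycline transactivator, EGFP and puromycin N-acetyltransferase in series, ending at an SV40 poly(A) signal. EGFP was inserted between rtTA and PuroR. The elements linking these coding sequences are not annotated. Integrated cells are therefore puromycin-selectable and green-labelled, and they express Z18 on induction. According to the associated publication, helixCAMs are used for programmable cellular assembly.
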