Addgene plasmid #186304: PB_TRE_Z18-PDGFR_EF1a_eGFP
Purpose: Plasmid for inducible mammalian cell expression of the Z18 helixCAM and constitutive expression of an identifying fluorescent protein (eGFP). Flanked with PiggyBac sites for easy line construction.
Depositing lab: George Church. Depositing organization: Harvard Medical School. Publication: helixCAM: A platform for programmable cellular assembly in bacteria and human cells. Chao G, Wannier TM, Gutierrez C, Borders NC, Appleton E, Chadha A, Lebar T, Church GM. Cell. 2022 Aug 23. pii: S0092-8674(22)01061-3. doi: 10.1016/j.cell.2022.08.012. PubMed 36055250.
Backbone
  Vector backbone: PB
  Backbone manufacturer: SBI
  Modifications to backbone: eGFP inserted between rtTA and puromycin resistance gene
  Vector type: Mammalian Expression
  Selectable markers: Puromycin
Growth in bacteria
  Bacterial resistance: Ampicillin, 100 μg/mL
  Growth temperature: 37°C
  Growth strain: DH5alpha
  Copy number: High Copy
Gene/Insert 1
  Gene/Insert name: Z18-PDGFR
  Species: Synthetic
  Insert size (bp): 414
  Tag / fusion protein: HA, myc
Gene/Insert 2
  Gene/Insert name: eGFP
  Species: Synthetic
  Insert size (bp): 717
Terms and licenses: Academic/Nonprofit Terms; Industry Terms: Not Available to Industry
How to cite: PB_TRE_Z18-PDGFR_EF1a_eGFP was a gift from George Church (Addgene plasmid # 186304 ; http://n2t.net/addgene:186304 ; RRID:Addgene_186304)
